>Addgene plasmid #148175 | pnEA-NpM-Dm4E-T_9-44-GB1_Z | depositor full sequence | sequence record 290623 | Full Sequence
TTCTTGAAGACGAAAGGGCCTCGTGATACGCCTATTTTTATAGGTTAATGTCATGATAATAATGGTTTCT
TAGACGTCAGGTGGCACTTTTCGGGGAAATGTGCGCGGAACCCCTATTTGTTTATTTTTCTAAATACATT
CAAATATGTATCCGCTCATGAGACAATAACCCTGATAAATGCTTCAATAATATTGAAAAAGGAAGAGTAT
GAGTATTCAACATTTCCGTGTCGCCCTTATTCCCTTTTTTGCGGCATTTTGCCTTCCTGTTTTTGCTCAC
CCAGAAACGCTGGTGAAAGTAAAAGATGCTGAAGATCAGTTGGGTGCACGAGTGGGTTACATCGAACTGG
ATCTCAACAGCGGTAAGATCCTTGAGAGTTTTCGCCCCGAAGAACGTTTTCCAATGATGAGCACTTTTAA
AGTTCTGCTATGTGGCGCGGTATTATCCCGTGTTGACGCCGGGCAAGAGCAACTCGGTCGCCGCATACAC
TATTCTCAGAATGACTTGGTTGAGTACTCACCAGTCACAGAAAAGCATCTTACGGATGGCATGACAGTAA
GAGAATTATGCAGTGCTGCCATAACCATGAGTGATAACACTGCGGCCAACTTACTTCTGACAACGATCGG
AGGACCGAAGGAGCTAACCGCTTTTTTGCACAACATGGGGGATCATGTAACTCGCCTTGATCGTTGGGAA
CCGGAGCTGAATGAAGCCATACCAAACGACGAGCGTGACACCACGATGCCTGCAGCAATGGCAACAACGT
TGCGCAAACTATTAACTGGCGAACTACTTACTCTAGCTTCCCGGCAACAATTAATAGACTGGATGGAGGC
GGATAAAGTTGCAGGACCACTTCTGCGCTCGGCCCTTCCGGCTGGCTGGTTTATTGCTGATAAATCTGGA
GCCGGTGAGCGTGGGTCTCGCGGTATCATTGCAGCACTGGGGCCAGATGGTAAGCCCTCCCGTATCGTAG
TTATCTACACGACGGGGAGTCAGGCAACTATGGATGAACGAAATAGACAGATCGCTGAGATAGGTGCCTC
ACTGATTAAGCATTGGTAACTGTCAGACCAAGTTTACTCATATATACTTTAGATTGATTTAAAACTTCAT
TTTTAATTTAAAAGGATCTAGGTGAAGATCCTTTTTGATAATCTCATGACCAAAATCCCTTAACGTGAGT
TTTCGTTCCACTGAGCGTCAGACCCCGTAGAAAAGATCAAAGGATCTTCTTGAGATCCTTTTTTTCTGCG
CGTAATCTGCTGCTTGCAAACAAAAAAACCACCGCTACCAGCGGTGGTTTGTTTGCCGGATCAAGAGCTA
CCAACTCTTTTTCCGAAGGTAACTGGCTTCAGCAGAGCGCAGATACCAAATACTGTCCTTCTAGTGTAGC
CGTAGTTAGGCCACCACTTCAAGAACTCTGTAGCACCGCCTACATACCTCGCTCTGCTAATCCTGTTACC
AGTGGCTGCTGCCAGTGGCGATAAGTCGTGTCTTACCGGGTTGGACTCAAGACGATAGTTACCGGATAAG
GCGCAGCGGTCGGGCTGAACGGGGGGTTCGTGCACACAGCCCAGCTTGGAGCGAACGACCTACACCGAAC
TGAGATACCTACAGCGTGAGCTATGAGAAAGCGCCACGCTTCCCGAAGGGAGAAAGGCGGACAGGTATCC
GGTAAGCGGCAGGGTCGGAACAGGAGAGCGCACGAGGGAGCTTCCAGGGGGAAACGCCTGGTATCTTTAT
AGTCCTGTCGGGTTTCGCCACCTCTGACTTGAGCGTCGATTTTTGTGATGCTCGTCAGGGGGGCGGAGCC
TATGGAAAAACGCCAGCAACGCGGCCTTTTTACGGTTCCTGGCCTTTTGCTGGCCTTTTGCTCACATGTT
CTTTCCTGCGTTATCCCCTGATTCTGTGGATAACCGTATTACCGCCTTTGAGTGAGCTGATACCGCTCGC
CGCAGCCGAACGACCGAGCGCAGCGAGTCAGTGAGCGAGGAAGCGGAAGAGCGCCTGATGCGGTATTTTC
TCCTTACGCATCTGTGCGGTATTTCACACCGCATATATGGTGCACTCTCAGTACAATCTGCTCTGATGCC
GCATAGTTAAGCCAGTATACACTCCGCTATCGCTACGTGACTGGGTCATGGCTGCGCCCCGACACCCGCC
AACACCCGCTGACGCGCCCTGACGGGCTTGTCTGCTCCCGGCATCCGCTTACAGACAAGCTGTGACCGTC
TCCGGGAGCTGCATGTGTCAGAGGTTTTCACCGTCATCACCGAAACGCGCGAGGCAGCTGCGGTAAAGCT
CATCAGCGTGGTCGTGAAGCGATTCACAGATGTCTGCCTGTTCATCCGCGTCCAGCTCGTTGAGTTTCTC
CAGAAGCGTTAATGTCTGGCTTCTGATAAAGCGGGCCATGTTAAGGGCGGTTTTTTCCTGTTTGGTCACT
GATGCCTCCGTGTAAGGGGGATTTCTGTTCATGGGGGTAATGATACCGATGAAACGAGAGAGGATGCTCA
CGATACGGGTTACTGATGATGAACATGCCCGGTTACTGGAACGTTGTGAGGGTAAACAACTGGCGGTATG
GATGCGGCGGGACCAGAGAAAAATCACTCAGGGTCAATGCCAGCGCTTCGTTAATACAGATGTAGGTGTT
CCACAGGGTAGCCAGCAGCATCCTGCGATGCAGATCCGGAACATAATGGTGCAGGGCGCTGACTTCCGCG
TTTCCAGACTTTACGAAACACGGAAACCGAAGACCATTCATGTTGTTGCTCAGGTCGCAGACGTTTTGCA
GCAGCAGTCGCTTCACGTTCGCTCGCGTATCGGTGATTCATTCTGCTAACCAGTAAGGCAACCCCGCCAG
CCTAGCCGGGTCCTCAACGACAGGAGCACGATCATGCGCACCCGTGGCCAGGACCCAACGCTGCCCGAGA
TGCGCCGCGTGCGGCTGCTGGAGATGGCGGACGCGATGGATATGTTCTGCCAAGGGTTGGTTTGCGCATT
CACAGTTCTCCGCAAGAATTGATTGGCTCCAATTCTTGGAGTGGTGAATCCGTTAGCGAGGTGCCGCCGG
CTTCCATTCAGGTCGAGGTGGCCCGGCTCCATGCACCGCGACGCAACGCGGGGAGGCAGACAAGGTATAG
GGCGGCGCCTACAATCCATGCCAACCCGTTCCATGTGCTCGCCGAGGCGGCATAAATCGCCGTGACGATC
AGCGGTCCAGTGATCGAAGTTAGGCTGGTAAGAGCCGCGAGCGATCCTTGAAGCTGTCCCTGATGGTCGT
CATCTACCTGCCTGGACAGCATGGCCTGCAACGCGGGCATCCCGATGCCGCCGGAAGCGAGAAGAATCAT
AATGGGGAAGGCCATCCAGCCTCGCGTCGCGAACGCCAGCAAGACGTAGCCCAGCGCGTCGGCCGCCATG
CCGGCGATAATGGCCTGCTTCTCGCCGAAACGTTTGGTGGCGGGACCAGTGACGAAGGCTTGAGCGAGGG
CGTGCAAGATTCCGAATACCGCAAGCGACAGGCCGATCATCGTCGCGCTCCAGCGAAAGCGGTCCTCGCC
GAAAATGACCCAGAGCGCTGCCGGCACCTGTCCTACGAGTTGCATGATAAAGAAGACAGTCATAAGTGCG
GCGACGATAGTCATGCCCCGCGCCCACCGGAAGGAGCTGACTGGGTTGAAGGCTCTCAAGGGCATCGGTC
GAGATCCCGGTGCCTAATGAGTGAGCTAACTTACATTAATTGCGTTGCGCTCACTGCCCGCTTTCCAGTC
GGGAAACCTGTCGTGCCAGCTGCATTAATGAATCGGCCAACGCGCGGGGAGAGGCGGTTTGCGTATTGGG
CGCCAGGGTGGTTTTTCTTTTCACCAGTGAGACGGGCAACAGCTGATTGCCCTTCACCGCCTGGCCCTGA
GAGAGTTGCAGCAAGCGGTCCACGCTGGTTTGCCCCAGCAGGCGAAAATCCTGTTTGATGGTGGTTAACG
GCGGGATATAACATGAGCTGTCTTCGGTATCGTCGTATCCCACTACCGAGATATCCGCACCAACGCGCAG
CCCGGACTCGGTAATGGCGCGCATTGCGCCCAGCGCCATCTGATCGTTGGCAACCAGCATCGCAGTGGGA
ACGATGCCCTCATTCAGCATTTGCATGGTTTGTTGAAAACCGGACATGGCACTCCAGTCGCCTTCCCGTT
CCGCTATCGGCTGAATTTGATTGCGAGTGAGATATTTATGCCAGCCAGCCAGACGCAGACGCGCCGAGAC
AGAACTTAATGGGCCCGCTAACAGCGCGATTTGCTGGTGACCCAATGCGACCAGATGCTCCACGCCCAGT
CGCGTACCGTCTTCATGGGAGAAAATAATACTGTTGATGGGTGTCTGGTCAGAGACATCAAGAAATAACG
CCGGAACATTAGTGCAGGCAGCTTCCACAGCAATGGCATCCTGGTCATCCAGCGGATAGTTAATGATCAG
CCCACTGACGCGTTGCGCGAGAAGATTGTGCACCGCCGCTTTACAGGCTTCGACGCCGCTTCGTTCTACC
ATCGACACCACCACGCTGGCACCCAGTTGATCGGCGCGAGATTTAATCGCCGCGACAATTTGCGACGGCG
CGTGCAGGGCCAGACTGGAGGTGGCAACGCCAATCAGCAACGACTGTTTGCCCGCCAGTTGTTGTGCCAC
GCGGTTGGGAATGTAATTCAGCTCCGCCATCGCCGCTTCCACTTTTTCCCGCGTTTTCGCAGAAACGTGG
CTGGCCTGGTTCACCACGCGGGAAACGGTCTGATAAGAGACACCGGCATACTCTGCGACATCGTATAACG
TTACTGGTTTCACATTCACCACCCTGAATTGACTCTCTTCCGGGCGCTATCATGCCATACCGCGAAAGGT
TTTGCGCCATTCGATGGTGTCCGGGATCTCGACGCTCTCCCTTATGCGACTCCTGCATTAGGAAGCAGCC
CAGTAGTAGGTTGAGGCCGTTGAGCACCGCCGCCGCAAGGAATGGTGCATGCAAGGAGATGGCGCCCAAC
AGTCCCCCGGCCACGGGGCCTGCCACCATACCCACGCCGAAACAAGCGCTCATGAGCCCGAAGTGGCGAG
CCCGATCTTCCCCATCGGTGATGTCGGCGATATAGGCGCCAGCAACCGCACCTGTGGCGCCGGTGATGCC
GGCCACGATGCGTCCGGCGTAGAGGATCGAGATCTCGATCCCGCGAAATTAATACGACTCACTATAGGGG
AATTGTGAGCGGATAACAATTCCCCACTAGTAATAATTTTGTTTAACTTTAAGAAGGAGATATACCATGG
AAACTGAAGAAGGTAAACTGGTAATCTGGATTAACGGCGATAAAGGCTATAACGGTCTCGCTGAAGTCGG
TAAGAAATTCGAGAAAGATACCGGAATTAAAGTCACCGTTGAGCATCCGGATAAACTGGAAGAGAAATTC
CCACAGGTTGCGGCAACTGGCGATGGCCCTGACATTATCTTCTGGGCACACGACCGCTTTGGTGGCTACG
CTCAATCTGGCCTGTTGGCTGAAATCACCCCGGACAAAGCGTTCCAGGACAAGCTGTATCCGTTTACCTG
GGATGCCGTACGTTACAACGGCAAGCTGATTGCTTACCCGATCGCTGTTGAAGCGTTATCGCTGATTTAT
AACAAAGACCTGCTGCCGAACCCGCCAAAAACCTGGGAAGAGATCCCGGCGCTGGATAAAGAACTGAAAG
CGAAAGGTAAGAGCGCCCTGATGTTCAACCTGCAAGAACCGTACTTCACCTGGCCGCTGATTGCTGCTGA
CGGGGGTTATGCGTTCAAGTATGAAAACGGCAAGTACGACATTAAAGACGTGGGCGTGGATAACGCTGGC
GCGAAAGCGGGTCTGACCTTCCTGGTTGACCTGATTAAAAACAAACACATGAATGCAGACACCGATTACT
CCATCGCAGAAGCTGCCTTTAATAAAGGCGAAACAGCGATGACCATCAACGGCCCGTGGGCATGGTCCAA
CATCGACACCAGCAAAGTGAATTATGGTGTAACGGTACTGCCGACCTTCAAGGGTCAACCATCCAAACCG
TTCGTTGGCGTGCTGAGCGCAGGTATTAACGCCGCCAGTCCGAACAAAGAGCTGGCAAAAGAGTTCCTCG
AAAACTATCTGCTGACTGATGAAGGTCTGGAAGCGGTTAATAAAGACAAACCGCTGGGTGCCGTAGCGCT
GAAGTCTTACGAGGAAGAGTTGGCGAAAGATCCACGTATTGCCGCCACGATGGAAAACGCCCAGAAAGGT
GAAATCATGCCGAACATCCCGCAGATGTCCGCTTTCTGGTATGCCGTGCGTACTGCGGTGATCAACGCCG
CCAGCGGTCGTCAGACTGTCGATGAAGCCCTTAAAGACGCGCAGACTGGTACCGGCAGCGGCCTGGAAGT
TCTGTTCCAGGGGCCCCATATGAGGTACTCGAAAGTAGACCTGTTAGCTCTAAGATATGAAGGTAAAAGT
CGACAGCGCCCGCAATGTTCAACACGACTTGAATTGCAGACGCTAGGTTTTTGGAAAATTGCTAGCATGC
AGTACAAACTTATCCTGAACGGTAAAACCCTGAAAGGTGAAACCACCACCGAAGCTGTTGACGCTGCTAC
CGCGGAAAAAGTTTTCAAACAGTACGCTAACGACAACGGTGTTGACGGTGAATGGACCTACGACGACGCT
ACCAAAACCTACACCGTAACGGAATGAGTTGGCTGCTGCCACCGCTGAGCAATAACTAGCATAACCCCTT
GGGGCCTCTAAACGGGTCTTGAGGGGTTTTTTGCTGAAAGGAGGAACTATATCCGGATATCCCGCAAGAG
GCCCGGCAGTACCGGCATAACCAAGCCTATGCCTACAGCATCCAGGGTGACGGTGCCGAGGATGACGATG
AGCGCATTGTTAGATTTCATACACGGTGCCTGACTGCGTTAGCAATTTAACTGTGATAAACTACCGCATT
AAAGCTTATCGATGATAAGCTGTCAAACATGAGAA
Features (pLannotate 1.2.2; 21 found; start..end, strand, type, name):
    104..208     +  promoter       AmpR promoter: bla
    209..1069    +  CDS            AmpR: β-lactamase; bla; confers resistance to ampicillin, carbenicillin, and related antibiotics
   1240..1828    +  rep_origin     ori: high-copy-number ColE1/pMB1/pBR322/pUC origin of replication
   2014..2156    -  misc_feature   bom: basis of mobility region from pBR322
   2258..2449    -  CDS            rop: Rop protein, which maintains plasmids at low copy number; rop
   2466..2846    +  CDS            YPB1_ECOLX: Protein predicted: Swiss-Prot protein existence level 4. From Escherichia coli.
   3088..3712    -  CDS            TcR (fragment): tetracycline efflux protein; tet; confers resistance to tetracycline
   3727..3748    -  protein_bind   CAP binding site: CAP binding activates transcription in the presence of cAMP. E. coli catabolite activator protein
   3761..4843    -  CDS            lacI: lac repressor; lacI; The lac repressor binds to the lac operator to inhibit transcription in E. coli. This inhibition can be relieved by adding lactose or isopropyl-β-D-thiogalactopyranoside (IPTG).
   4844..4921    -  promoter       lacI promoter: lacI
   4929..5208    -  CDS            TcR (fragment): tetracycline efflux protein; tet; confers resistance to tetracycline
   5230..5248    +  promoter       T7 promoter: promoter for bacteriophage T7 RNA polymerase
   5249..5273    +  protein_bind   lac operator: The lac repressor binds to the lac operator to inhibit transcription in E. coli. This inhibition can be relieved by adding lactose or isopropyl-β-D-thiogalactopyranoside (IPTG). lac repressor encoded by lacI
   5288..5310    +  RBS            RBS: efficient ribosome binding site from bacteriophage T7 gene 10 (Olins and Rangwala, 1989)
   5321..6417    +  CDS            MBP (fragment): maltose binding protein from E. coli; malE (mutated); This version of the gene does not encode a signal sequence, so MBP will remain in the cytosol.
   6463..6570    +  CDS            4E-T (fragment): 4ET_DROME - Experimental evidence at protein level: Swiss-Prot protein existence level 1. eIF4E1-binding protein that regulates translation and stability of mRNAs in processing bodies (P-bodies) (By similarity). Probably plays a role in P-bodies to coordinate the storage of translationally inactive mRNAs in the cytoplasm and prevent their degradation (By similarity). Acts as a binding platform for multiple RNA-binding proteins. Required for the formation of P-bodies (By similarity). From Drosophila melanogaster (Fruit fly).
   6583..6740    +  CDS            GB1 (fragment): B1 domain of Streptococcal protein G effective as a solubilizing fusion partner (Cheng and Patel, 2004)
   6745..6768    +  CDS            SET1 (fragment): solubility-enhancement tag derived from T7 phage gene 10B
   6776..6823    +  terminator     T7 terminator: transcription terminator for bacteriophage T7 RNA polymerase
   6846..6950    -  CDS            TcR (fragment): tetracycline efflux protein; tet; confers resistance to tetracycline
   6998..7026    -  promoter       tet promoter: E. coli promoter for tetracycline efflux protein gene
