[The description below was written by a language model from this plasmid's Addgene catalogue record and pLannotate feature annotations shown in this document.]
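Description:
pnEA-NpM-Dm4E-T_9-44-GB1_Z is a 7,035 nt bacterial expression plasmid for producing a short fragment of the Drosophila melanogaster eIF4E-binding protein 4E-T (CG32016) in E. coli. The catalogue lists the backbone as unknown. However, the annotated features show a pBR322-derived, pET-like architecture, with a ColE1/pMB1-family origin accompanied by the bom region and the rop gene. The presence of rop is consistent with the recorded low copy number. Selection is by ampicillin through the bla gene and its promoter. Several disrupted fragments of the tetracycline resistance gene and the tet promoter remain as pBR322 remnants and are not expected to be functional.

The expression cassette is driven by a T7 promoter followed by a lac operator and the phage T7 gene 10 ribosome binding site, and it ends at a T7 terminator. A plasmid-borne lacI gene supplies repressor, so expression requires a host providing T7 RNA polymerase and is induced with IPTG. The open reading frame begins with a cytosolic maltose-binding protein lacking its signal sequence, followed by the 4E-T segment, which the construct name gives as residues 9–44. A C-terminal GB1 domain from streptococcal protein G comes next. A short downstream stretch is annotated as a fragment of the SET1 solubility tag, although this small match may be incidental. Flanking a small peptide with MBP and GB1 generally improves its solubility and stability and aids purification. The depositor notes that the ORF derives from isoform C. The associated study examined how 4E-binding proteins contact eIF4E, which suggests use of the recombinant fragment in binding or structural experiments.
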