Addgene plasmid #148175: pnEA-NpM-Dm4E-T_9-44-GB1_Z
Purpose: Bacterial Expression of Dm4E-T_9-44
Depositing lab: Elisa Izaurralde. Depositing organization: Max Planck Institute for Developmental Biology. Publication: 4E-BPs require non-canonical 4E-binding motifs and a lateral surface of eIF4E to repress translation. Igreja C, Peter D, Weiler C, Izaurralde E. Nat Commun. 2014 Sep 2;5:4790. doi: 10.1038/ncomms5790. PubMed 25179781.
Backbone
  Vector backbone: Unknown
  Vector type: Bacterial Expression
Growth in bacteria
  Bacterial resistance: Ampicillin, 100 μg/mL
  Growth temperature: 37°C
  Growth strain: DH5alpha
  Copy number: Low Copy
Gene/Insert
  Gene/Insert name: Dm4E-T_9-44 (alt name: 4E-T)
  Species: D. melanogaster (fly)
  Entrez Gene: 4E-T (a.k.a. Dmel_CG32016, CG11097, CG11232, CG32016, Dm4E-T, Dmel\CG32016)
  Cloning method: Unknown
Terms and licenses: Academic/Nonprofit Terms; Industry Terms: Not Available to Industry
Depositor comments: ORF extracted from CG32016 isoform C. NCBI:NM_166798.1, one variation L127S annotated as EST. Plasmids from this collection were made available to the research community and donated after the lab closed. Please note that the sequence provided by the depositing laboratory may be theoretical/predicted or based on Sanger sequencing results. There may be discrepancies between sequencing results obtained by Addgene and the depositor sequence. If an Addgene verified sequence is not available, please contact before placing your order to request that our lab fully sequence the plasmid.
How to cite: pnEA-NpM-Dm4E-T_9-44-GB1_Z was a gift from Elisa Izaurralde (Addgene plasmid # 148175 ; http://n2t.net/addgene:148175 ; RRID:Addgene_148175)
